Addgene plasmid #229458: pVF26
Purpose: Expresses IraD with Q84A mutation with His-tag
Depositing lab: Alexandra Deaconescu. Depositing organization: Brown University. Publication: Structural basis for inhibition of a response regulator of sigma(S) stability by a ClpXP antiadaptor. Dorich V, Brugger C, Tripathi A, Hoskins JR, Tong S, Suhanovsky MM, Sastry A, Wickner S, Gottesman S, Deaconescu AM. Genes Dev. 2019 Jun 1;33(11-12):718-732. doi: 10.1101/gad.320168.118. Epub 2019 Apr 11. PubMed 30975721.
Backbone
  Vector backbone: pSKB2
  Backbone size w/o insert (bp): 5368
  Vector type: Bacterial Expression
Growth in bacteria
  Bacterial resistance: Kanamycin, 50 μg/mL
  Growth temperature: 37°C
  Growth strain: DH5alpha
  Growth instructions: The depositing lab recommends alpha-select for plasmid storage and propagation and BL21 DE3 for protein expression.
  Copy number: Unknown
Gene/Insert
  Gene/Insert name: IraD (Q84A)
  Species: E. coli
  Insert size (bp): 456
  Mutation: Q84A
  Promoter: T7
  Tag / fusion protein: 6xHis (C terminal on insert)
  Cloning method: Other
Terms and licenses: Academic/Nonprofit Terms; Industry Terms: Not Available to Industry
How to cite: pVF26 was a gift from Alexandra Deaconescu (Addgene plasmid # 229458 ; http://n2t.net/addgene:229458 ; RRID:Addgene_229458)
