[The description below was written by a language model from this plasmid's Addgene catalogue record and pLannotate feature annotations shown in this document.]
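Description:
pVF26 is a bacterial expression plasmid built on the pSKB2 backbone, a pET-style vector, for producing a His-tagged point mutant of the Escherichia coli anti-adaptor protein IraD. The sequenced plasmid is about 5.7 kb. It replicates through a ColE1/pBR322-type origin accompanied by the bom mobility region and the rop gene, which moderates copy number, and it also carries an f1 phage origin. Selection is by kanamycin through an aminoglycoside phosphotransferase (KanR) gene. Short tetracycline-resistance fragments and a predicted open reading frame annotated in the backbone appear to be pBR322-derived remnants rather than functional elements.

The expression cassette consists of a T7 promoter followed by a lac operator and the strong T7 gene 10 ribosome binding site, with the iraD coding sequence downstream and a T7 terminator at the end. A plasmid-borne lacI gene with its own promoter supplies the repressor, so transcription stays low until IPTG is added in a host that provides T7 RNA polymerase, such as a DE3 lysogen. The insert encodes IraD with a Q84A substitution. The catalogue lists a C-terminal 6xHis tag, which agrees with a short histidine-tag fragment annotated just after the gene. A small fragment resembling a His/TEV composite tag is also annotated upstream of iraD, but the record does not state whether it is part of the translated product.

IraD stabilizes the stress sigma factor RpoS by binding the response regulator RssB, which blocks delivery of RpoS to the ClpXP protease. The construct is suited to purifying the Q84A variant by metal-affinity chromatography for biochemical or structural comparison with wild-type IraD, for example in studies of the IraD–RssB interaction.
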