Features (pLannotate 1.2.2; 20 found; start..end, strand, type, name):
     12..440     +  rep_origin     f1 ori (sequence partly withheld): f1 bacteriophage origin of replication; arrow indicates direction of (+) strand synthesis
    493..550     +  promoter       AmpR promoter (fragment): bla
    559..1374    -  CDS            KanR: aminoglycoside phosphotransferase; aph(3')-Ia; confers resistance to kanamycin in bacteria or G418 (Geneticin®) in eukaryotes
   1496..2084    +  rep_origin     ori: high-copy-number ColE1/pMB1/pBR322/pUC origin of replication
   2270..2409    -  misc_feature   bom: basis of mobility region from pBR322
   2511..2702    -  CDS            rop: Rop protein, which maintains plasmids at low copy number; rop
   2719..3099    +  CDS            YPB1_ECOLX: Protein predicted: Swiss-Prot protein existence level 4. From Escherichia coli.
   3171..3462    -  CDS            TcR (fragment): tetracycline efflux protein; tet; confers resistance to tetracycline
   3477..3498    -  protein_bind   CAP binding site: CAP binding activates transcription in the presence of cAMP. E. coli catabolite activator protein
   3511..4593    -  CDS            lacI: lac repressor; lacI; The lac repressor binds to the lac operator to inhibit transcription in E. coli. This inhibition can be relieved by adding lactose or isopropyl-β-D-thiogalactopyranoside (IPTG).
   4594..4671    -  promoter       lacI promoter: lacI
   4679..4958    -  CDS            TcR (fragment): tetracycline efflux protein; tet; confers resistance to tetracycline
   4980..4998    +  promoter       T7 promoter: promoter for bacteriophage T7 RNA polymerase
   4999..5023    +  protein_bind   lac operator: The lac repressor binds to the lac operator to inhibit transcription in E. coli. This inhibition can be relieved by adding lactose or isopropyl-β-D-thiogalactopyranoside (IPTG). lac repressor encoded by lacI
   5038..5060    +  RBS            RBS: efficient ribosome binding site from bacteriophage T7 gene 10 (Olins and Rangwala, 1989)
   5079..5095    +  CDS            capTEV™ (fragment): composite tag for in vivo biotinylation, TEV protease cleavage, and 6xHis tagging
   5133..5522    +  CDS            iraD: IRAD_ECOLI - Also known as yjiD. Experimental evidence at protein level: Swiss-Prot protein existence level 1. Inhibits RpoS proteolysis by regulating RssB activity, thereby increasing the stability of the sigma stress factor RpoS during oxidative stress. Its effect on RpoS stability is due to its interaction with RssB, which probably blocks the interaction of RssB with RpoS, and the consequent delivery of the RssB-RpoS complex to the ClpXP protein degradation pathway. From Escherichia coli (strain K12).
   5572..5589    +  CDS            9xHis (fragment): 9xHis affinity tag
   5599..5648    +  CDS            SET1 (fragment): solubility-enhancement tag derived from T7 phage gene 10B
   5656..5703    +  terminator     T7 terminator: transcription terminator for bacteriophage T7 RNA polymerase
>Addgene plasmid #229458 | pVF26 | addgene full sequence | sequence record 456924 | Addgene NGS Result
TGGCGAATGGG
[124 nt withheld, positions 12-135]
C
[91 nt withheld, positions 137-227]
A
[49 nt withheld, positions 229-277]
CCTTTGACGTTGGAGTCCACGTTCTTT
[37 nt withheld, positions 305-341]
ACCCTATCTCGGTCTATTCTTTTGATTTATAAGGGATTTTGCCGATTTCGGCCTATTGGTTAAAAAATGA
GCTGATTTAACAAAAATTTAACGCGAATTTTAACAAAATATTAACGCTTACAATTTAGGTGGCACTTTTC
GGGGAAATGTGCGCGGAACCCCTATTTGTTTATTTTTCTAAATACATTCAAATATGTATCCGCTCATGAA
TTAATTCTTAGAAAAACTCATCGAGCATCAAATGAAACTGCAATTTATTCATATCAGGATTATCAATACC
ATATTTTTGAAAAAGCCGTTTCTGTAATGAAGGAGAAAACTCACCGAGGCAGTTCCATAGGATGGCAAGA
TCCTGGTATCGGTCTGCGATTCCGACTCGTCCAACATCAATACAACCTATTAATTTCCCCTCGTCAAAAA
TAAGGTTATCAAGTGAGAAATCACCATGAGTGACGACTGAATCCGGTGAGAATGGCAAAAGTTTATGCAT
TTCTTTCCAGACTTGTTCAACAGGCCAGCCATTACGCTCGTCATCAAAATCACTCGCATCAACCAAACCG
TTATTCATTCGTGATTGCGCCTGAGCGAGACGAAATACGCGATCGCTGTTAAAAGGACAATTACAAACAG
GAATCGAATGCAACCGGCGCAGGAACACTGCCAGCGCATCAACAATATTTTCACCTGAATCAGGATATTC
TTCTAATACCTGGAATGCTGTTTTCCCGGGGATCGCAGTGGTGAGTAACCATGCATCATCAGGAGTACGG
ATAAAATGCTTGATGGTCGGAAGAGGCATAAATTCCGTCAGCCAGTTTAGTCTGACCATCTCATCTGTAA
CATCATTGGCAACGCTACCTTTGCCATGTTTCAGAAACAACTCTGGCGCATCGGGCTTCCCATACAATCG
ATAGATTGTCGCACCTGATTGCCCGACATTATCGCGAGCCCATTTATACCCATATAAATCAGCATCCATG
TTGGAATTTAATCGCGGCCTAGAGCAAGACGTTTCCCGTTGAATATGGCTCATAACACCCCTTGTATTAC
TGTTTATGTAAGCAGACAGTTTTATTGTTCATGACCAAAATCCCTTAACGTGAGTTTTCGTTCCACTGAG
CGTCAGACCCCGTAGAAAAGATCAAAGGATCTTCTTGAGATCCTTTTTTTCTGCGCGTAATCTGCTGCTT
GCAAACAAAAAAACCACCGCTACCAGCGGTGGTTTGTTTGCCGGATCAAGAGCTACCAACTCTTTTTCCG
AAGGTAACTGGCTTCAGCAGAGCGCAGATACCAAATACTGTCCTTCTAGTGTAGCCGTAGTTAGGCCACC
ACTTCAAGAACTCTGTAGCACCGCCTACATACCTCGCTCTGCTAATCCTGTTACCAGTGGCTGCTGCCAG
TGGCGATAAGTCGTGTCTTACCGGGTTGGACTCAAGACGATAGTTACCGGATAAGGCGCAGCGGTCGGGC
TGAACGGGGGGTTCGTGCACACAGCCCAGCTTGGAGCGAACGACCTACACCGAACTGAGATACCTACAGC
GTGAGCTATGAGAAAGCGCCACGCTTCCCGAAGGGAGAAAGGCGGACAGGTATCCGGTAAGCGGCAGGGT
CGGAACAGGAGAGCGCACGAGGGAGCTTCCAGGGGGAAACGCCTGGTATCTTTATAGTCCTGTCGGGTTT
CGCCACCTCTGACTTGAGCGTCGATTTTTGTGATGCTCGTCAGGGGGGCGGAGCCTATGGAAAAACGCCA
GCAACGCGGCCTTTTTACGGTTCCTGGCCTTTTGCTGGCCTTTTGCTCACATGTTCTTTCCTGCGTTATC
CCCTGATTCTGTGGATAACCGTATTACCGCCTTTGAGTGAGCTGATACCGCTCGCCGCAGCCGAACGACC
GAGCGCAGCGAGTCAGTGAGCGAGGAAGCGGAAGAGCGCCTGATGCGGTATTTTCTCCTTACGCATCTGT
GCGGTATTTCACACCGCAATGGTGCACTCTCAGTACAATCTGCTCTGATGCCGCATAGTTAAGCCAGTAT
ACACTCCGCTATCGCTACGTGACTGGGTCATGGCTGCGCCCCGACACCCGCCAACACCCGCTGACGCGCC
CTGACGGGCTTGTCTGCTCCCGGCATCCGCTTACAGACAAGCTGTGACCGTCTCCGGGAGCTGCATGTGT
CAGAGGTTTTCACCGTCATCACCGAAACGCGCGAGGCAGCTGCGGTAAAGCTCATCAGCGTGGTCGTGAA
GCGATTCACAGATGTCTGCCTGTTCATCCGCGTCCAGCTCGTTGAGTTTCTCCAGAAGCGTTAATGTCTG
GCTTCTGATAAAGCGGGCCATGTTAAGGGCGGTTTTTTCCTGTTTGGTCACTGATGCCTCCGTGTAAGGG
GGATTTCTGTTCATGGGGGTAATGATACCGATGAAACGAGAGAGGATGCTCACGATACGGGTTACTGATG
ATGAACATGCCCGGTTACTGGAACGTTGTGAGGGTAAACAACTGGCGGTATGGATGCGGCGGGACCAGAG
AAAAATCACTCAGGGTCAATGCCAGCGCTTCGTTAATACAGATGTAGGTGTTCCACAGGGTAGCCAGCAG
CATCCTGCGATGCAGATCCGGAACATAATGGTGCAGGGCGCTGACTTCCGCGTTTCCAGACTTTACGAAA
CACGGAAACCGAAGACCATTCATGTTGTTGCTCAGGTCGCAGACGTTTTGCAGCAGCAGTCGCTTCACGT
TCGCTCGCGTATCGGTGATTCATTCTGCTAACCAGTAAGGCAACCCCGCCAGCCTAGCCGGGTCCTCAAC
GACAGGAGCACGATCATGCGCACCCGTGGGGCCGCCATGCCGGCGATAATGGCCTGCTTCTCGCCGAAAC
GTTTGGTGGCGGGACCAGTGACGAAGGCTTGAGCGAGGGCGTGCAAGATTCCGAATACCGCAAGCGACAG
GCCGATCATCGTCGCGCTCCAGCGAAAGCGGTCCTCGCCGAAAATGACCCAGAGCGCTGCCGGCACCTGT
CCTACGAGTTGCATGATAAAGAAGACAGTCATAAGTGCGGCGACGATAGTCATGCCCCGCGCCCACCGGA
AGGAGCTGACTGGGTTGAAGGCTCTCAAGGGCATCGGTCGAGATCCCGGTGCCTAATGAGTGAGCTAACT
TACATTAATTGCGTTGCGCTCACTGCCCGCTTTCCAGTCGGGAAACCTGTCGTGCCAGCTGCATTAATGA
ATCGGCCAACGCGCGGGGAGAGGCGGTTTGCGTATTGGGCGCCAGGGTGGTTTTTCTTTTCACCAGTGAG
ACGGGCAACAGCTGATTGCCCTTCACCGCCTGGCCCTGAGAGAGTTGCAGCAAGCGGTCCACGCTGGTTT
GCCCCAGCAGGCGAAAATCCTGTTTGATGGTGGTTAACGGCGGGATATAACATGAGCTGTCTTCGGTATC
GTCGTATCCCACTACCGAGATATCCGCACCAACGCGCAGCCCGGACTCGGTAATGGCGCGCATTGCGCCC
AGCGCCATCTGATCGTTGGCAACCAGCATCGCAGTGGGAACGATGCCCTCATTCAGCATTTGCATGGTTT
GTTGAAAACCGGACATGGCACTCCAGTCGCCTTCCCGTTCCGCTATCGGCTGAATTTGATTGCGAGTGAG
ATATTTATGCCAGCCAGCCAGACGCAGACGCGCCGAGACAGAACTTAATGGGCCCGCTAACAGCGCGATT
TGCTGGTGACCCAATGCGACCAGATGCTCCACGCCCAGTCGCGTACCGTCTTCATGGGAGAAAATAATAC
TGTTGATGGGTGTCTGGTCAGAGACATCAAGAAATAACGCCGGAACATTAGTGCAGGCAGCTTCCACAGC
AATGGCATCCTGGTCATCCAGCGGATAGTTAATGATCAGCCCACTGACGCGTTGCGCGAGAAGATTGTGC
ACCGCCGCTTTACAGGCTTCGACGCCGCTTCGTTCTACCATCGACACCACCACGCTGGCACCCAGTTGAT
CGGCGCGAGATTTAATCGCCGCGACAATTTGCGACGGCGCGTGCAGGGCCAGACTGGAGGTGGCAACGCC
AATCAGCAACGACTGTTTGCCCGCCAGTTGTTGTGCCACGCGGTTGGGAATGTAATTCAGCTCCGCCATC
GCCGCTTCCACTTTTTCCCGCGTTTTCGCAGAAACGTGGCTGGCCTGGTTCACCACGCGGGAAACGGTCT
GATAAGAGACACCGGCATACTCTGCGACATCGTATAACGTTACTGGTTTCACATTCACCACCCTGAATTG
ACTCTCTTCCGGGCGCTATCATGCCATACCGCGAAAGGTTTTGCGCCATTCGATGGTGTCCGGGATCTCG
ACGCTCTCCCTTATGCGACTCCTGCATTAGGAAGCAGCCCAGTAGTAGGTTGAGGCCGTTGAGCACCGCC
GCCGCAAGGAATGGTGCATGCAAGGAGATGGCGCCCAACAGTCCCCCGGCCACGGGGCCTGCCACCATAC
CCACGCCGAAACAAGCGCTCATGAGCCCGAAGTGGCGAGCCCGATCTTCCCCATCGGTGATGTCGGCGAT
ATAGGCGCCAGCAACCGCACCTGTGGCGCCGGTGATGCCGGCCACGATGCGTCCGGCGTAGAGGATCGAG
ATCTCGATCCCGCGAAATTAATACGACTCACTATAGGGGAATTGTGAGCGGATAACAATTCCCCTCTAGA
AATAATTTTGTTTAACTTTAAGAAGGAGATATACCATGGGCAGCAGCCATCATCATCATCATCACAGCAG
CGGCCTGGAAGTTCTGTTCCAGGGGCCCCATATGATGCGACAATCACTTCAGGCTGTTTTACCTGAAATT
TCAGGCAATAAAACGTCATCGCTGCGTAAATCGGTATGCAGCGATCTCCTCACTCTTTTTAATTCTCCTC
ATTCGGCATTACCGTCATTACTTGTTTCAGGCATGCCCGAGTGGCAAGTGCATAACCCGAGCGACAAACA
TCTCCAGAGCTGGTATTGCCGTCAGCTGCGTTCTGCACTGTTATTTCATGAGCCACGGATTGCGGCGTTG
GCGGTTAATTTGAAAGAAGCGTACTGCCACACTCTGGCGATCAGCCTTGAGATAATGCTGTACCACGACG
ATGAACCGCTAACGTTTGATCTGGTCTGGGATAATGGCGGTTGGCGCAGTGCGACGCTGGAGAATGTCAG
CTAAGGATCCGAATTCGAGCTCCGTCGACAAGCTTGCGGCCGCACTCGAGCACCACCACCACCACCACTG
AGATCCGGCTGCTAACAAAGCCCGAAAGGAAGCTGAGTTGGCTGCTGCCACCGCTGAGCAATAACTAGCA
TAACCCCTTGGGGCCTCTAAACGGGTCTTGAGGGGTTTTTTGCTGAAAGGAGGAACTATATCCGGAT
